Addgene plasmid #200940: STING-miRFP680
Purpose: STING fused with miRFP680 for live cell imaging
Depositing lab: Nir Hacohen. Depositing organization: Broad Institute. Publication: Human STING is a proton channel. Liu B, Carlson RJ, Pires IS, Gentili M, Feng E, Hellier Q, Schwartz MA, Blainey PC, Irvine DJ, Hacohen N. Science. 2023 Aug 4;381(6657):508-514. doi: 10.1126/science.adf8974. Epub 2023 Aug 3. PubMed 37535724.
Backbone
  Vector backbone: pTRIP
  Vector type: Lentiviral
Growth in bacteria
  Bacterial resistance: Ampicillin, 100 μg/mL
  Growth temperature: 30°C
  Growth strain: NEB Stable
  Copy number: Unknown
Gene/Insert 1
  Gene/Insert name: STING
  Species: H. sapiens (human)
  Entrez Gene: STING1 (a.k.a. ERIS, MITA, MPYS, NET23, SAVI, STING, STING-beta, TMEM173, hMITA, hSTING)
Gene/Insert 2
  Gene/Insert name: miRFP680
Terms and licenses: Academic/Nonprofit Terms; Industry Terms: Not Available to Industry
How to cite: STING-miRFP680 was a gift from Nir Hacohen (Addgene plasmid # 200940 ; http://n2t.net/addgene:200940 ; RRID:Addgene_200940)
