[The description below was written by a language model from this plasmid's Addgene catalogue record and pLannotate feature annotations shown in this document.]
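Description:
STING-miRFP680 is an HIV-1-based lentiviral transfer plasmid built on the pTRIP backbone, designed to express human STING (STING1/TMEM173) fused to the near-infrared fluorescent protein miRFP680 for live-cell imaging. It is maintained in E. coli through a ColE1/pUC-type origin and an ampicillin resistance gene (β-lactamase with its own promoter). The record specifies a recombination-deficient host strain, as is usual for plasmids carrying repeated LTR sequences.

The viral portion, bounded by two annotated truncated HIV-1 LTRs, contains the Ψ packaging signal with a partial gag sequence, the Rev response element for Rev-dependent export of the genomic RNA, and the cPPT/CTS element that aids nuclear import and transduction. Downstream, an SFFV promoter precedes a blasticidin S deaminase coding sequence, followed after a short gap by the STING1 open reading frame and, almost immediately after it, miRFP680, which places the fluorescent protein at the C-terminus of STING. The short unannotated interval between BSD and STING1 suggests a linking element that allows both to be produced from the single SFFV transcript, but the feature table does not identify it. Blasticidin can therefore be used to select transduced mammalian cells. miRFP680 needs biliverdin as a cofactor for fluorescence.

Outside the viral cassette, the annotation picks up backbone remnants with no stated role: an SV40 promoter with gpt fragments, SV40 small t intron and polyadenylation sequences, and pieces of pBR322-derived genes. The plasmid is used to make lentiviral particles for stable expression and tracking of STING localisation in living cells.
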