Features (pLannotate 1.2.2; 30 found; start..end, strand, type, name):
     43..108     +  intron         small t intron: SV40 (simian virus 40) small t antigen intron
    238..258     +  CDS            SV40 NLS: nuclear localization signal of SV40 (simian virus 40) large T antigen
    577..660     +  CDS            large T antigen (fragment): large T antigen from SV40 (simian virus 40)
    683..817     +  polyA_signal   SV40 poly(A) signal: SV40 polyadenylation signal
    984..1313    +  CDS            nef (fragment): NEF_HV1BR - Experimental evidence at protein level: Swiss-Prot protein existence level 1. Extracellular Nef protein targets CD4(+) T-lymphocytes for apoptosis by interacting with CXCR4 surface receptors (PubMed:14990729). From Human immunodeficiency virus type 1 group M subtype B (isolate BRU/LAI) (HIV-1).
   1361..1618    +  LTR            5' LTR (truncated): truncated 5' long terminal repeat (LTR) from HIV-1
   1665..1790    +  misc_feature   HIV-1 Ψ: packaging signal of human immunodeficiency virus type 1
   1774..2137    +  CDS            HIV-1 gag (fragment): gag protein from human immunodeficiency virus 1; gag
   2283..2516    +  misc_feature   RRE: The Rev response element (RRE) of HIV-1 allows for Rev-dependent mRNA export from the nucleus to the cytoplasm.
   2893..2993    +  CDS            Rev (fragment): human immunodeficiency virus 1 (HIV-1) Rev protein; rev; enhances nuclear export of unspliced and incompletely spliced viral mRNAs
   3038..3155    +  misc_feature   cPPT/CTS: central polypurine tract and central termination sequence of HIV-1
   3295..3702    +  promoter       SFFV promoter: spleen focus-forming virus long terminal repeat (LTR) promoter
   3733..4128    +  CDS            BSD: blasticidin S deaminase; Aspergillus terreus BSD; confers resistance to blasticidin
   4207..5343    +  CDS            STING1: STING_HUMAN - Also known as ERIS From Homo sapiens (Human).
   5350..6297    +  CDS            miRFP680: miRFP680 is a basic (constitutively fluorescent) near ir fluorescent protein published in 2020, derived from Rhodopseudomonas palustris CGA009. It has low acid sensitivity. It requires the cofactor biliverdin for fluorescence.
   6291..6521    +  CDS            nef (fragment): NEF_HV1A2 - Experimental evidence at protein level: Swiss-Prot protein existence level 1. Extracellular Nef protein targets CD4(+) T-lymphocytes for apoptosis by interacting with CXCR4 surface receptors. From Human immunodeficiency virus type 1 group M subtype B (isolate ARV2/SF2) (HIV-1).
   6569..6749    +  LTR            5' LTR (truncated): truncated 5' long terminal repeat (LTR) from HIV-1
   7711..7809    -  CDS            TBC1D5 (fragment): TBCD5_HUMAN - Also known as KIAA0210. Experimental evidence at protein level: Swiss-Prot protein existence level 1. May act as a GTPase-activating protein (GAP) for Rab family protein(s). May act as a GAP for RAB7A. Can displace RAB7A and retromer CSC subcomplex from the endosomal membrane to the cytosol; at least retromer displacement seems to require its catalytic activity (PubMed:19531583, PubMed:20923837). Required for retrograde transport of cargo proteins from endosomes to the trans-Golgi network (TGN); the function seems to require its catalytic activity. Involved in regulation of autop
   8215..8494    +  CDS            TcR (fragment): tetracycline efflux protein; tet; confers resistance to tetracycline
   8495..8543    -  misc_feature   bom (fragment): basis of mobility region from pBR322
   8645..8680    -  CDS            rop (fragment): Rop protein, which maintains plasmids at low copy number; rop
   8775..8879    +  promoter       AmpR promoter: bla
   8880..9740    +  CDS            AmpR: β-lactamase; bla; confers resistance to ampicillin, carbenicillin, and related antibiotics
   9911..10499   +  rep_origin     ori: high-copy-number ColE1/pMB1/pBR322/pUC origin of replication
  10682..10738   +  CDS            lacI (fragment): lac repressor; lacI; The lac repressor binds to the lac operator to inhibit transcription in E. coli. This inhibition can be relieved by adding lactose or isopropyl-β-D-thiogalactopyranoside (IPTG).
  10745..11074   +  promoter       SV40 promoter: SV40 enhancer and early promoter
  11274..11393   +  CDS            gpt (fragment): XGPT_ECOLI - Also known as gpp, gxu. Experimental evidence at protein level: Swiss-Prot protein existence level 1. Purine salvage pathway enzyme that catalyzes the transfer of the ribosyl-5-phosphate group from 5-phospho-alpha-D-ribose 1- diphosphate (PRPP) to the N9 position of the 6-oxopurines guanine and xanthine to form the corresponding ribonucleotides GMP (guanosine 5'- monophosphate) and XMP (xanthosine 5'-monophosphate), with the release of PPi. To a lesser extent, also acts on hypoxanthine (PubMed:9100006, PubMed:3886014). Does not ribophosphorylate adenine (PubMed:3886014). From Esch
  11393..11728   +  CDS            gpt (fragment): XGPT_ECOLI - Also known as gpp, gxu. Experimental evidence at protein level: Swiss-Prot protein existence level 1. Purine salvage pathway enzyme that catalyzes the transfer of the ribosyl-5-phosphate group from 5-phospho-alpha-D-ribose 1- diphosphate (PRPP) to the N9 position of the 6-oxopurines guanine and xanthine to form the corresponding ribonucleotides GMP (guanosine 5'- monophosphate) and XMP (xanthosine 5'-monophosphate), with the release of PPi. To a lesser extent, also acts on hypoxanthine (PubMed:9100006, PubMed:3886014). Does not ribophosphorylate adenine (PubMed:3886014). From Esch
  11823..12128   +  CDS            frsA (fragment): FRSA_ECOLI - Also known as yafA. Experimental evidence at protein level: Swiss-Prot protein existence level 1. Catalyzes the hydrolysis of esters (PubMed:15808744). Displays esterase activity toward pNP-butyrate (PubMed:15808744). May stimulate mixed-acid fermentation by acting as a fermentation/respiration switch that down-regulates respiration and up- regulates fermentation rates (PubMed:15169777). From Escherichia coli (strain K12).
  12132..41      +  CDS            small t antigen (fragment) (across the origin): SV40 (simian virus 40) small t antigen
>Addgene plasmid #200940 | STING-miRFP680 | addgene full sequence | sequence record 399647 | Addgene NGS Result
ACATAATTGGACAAACTACCTACAGAGATTTAAAGCTCTAAGGTAAATATAAAATTTTTAAGTGTATAAT
GTGTTAAACTACTGATTCTAATTGTTTGTGTATTTTAGATTCCAACCTATGGAACTGATGAATGGGAGCA
GTGGTGGAATGCCTTTAATGAGGAAAACCTGTTTTGCTCAGAAGAAATGCCATCTAGTGATGATGAGGCT
ACTGCTGACTCTCAACATTCTACTCCTCCAAAAAAGAAGAGAAAGGTAGAAGACCCCAAGGACTTTCCTT
CAGAATTGCTAAGTTTTTTGAGTCATGCTGTGTTTAGTAATAGAACTCTTGCTTGCTTTGCTATTTACAC
CACAAAGGAAAAAGCTGCACTGCTATACAAGAAAATTATGGAAAAATATTCTGTAACCTTTATAAGTAGG
CATAACAGTTATAATCATAACATACTGTTTTTTCTTACTCCACACAGGCATAGAGTGTCTGCTATTAATA
ACTATGCTCAAAAATTGTGTACCTTTAGCTTTTTAATTTGTAAAGGGGTTAATAAGGAATATTTGATGTA
TAGTGCCTTGACTAGAGATCATAATCAGCCATACCACATTTGTAGAGGTTTTACTTGCTTTAAAAAACCT
CCCACACCTCCCCCTGAACCTGAAACATAAAATGAATGCAATTGTTGTTGTTAACTTGTTTATTGCAGCT
TATAATGGTTACAAATAAAGCAATAGCATCACAAATTTCACAAATAAAGCATTTTTTTCACTGCATTCTA
GTTGTGGTTTGTCCAAACTCATCAATGTATCTTATCATGTCTGGATCAACTGGATAACTCAAGCTAACCA
AAATCATCCCAAACTTCCCACCCCATACCCTATTACCACTGCCAATTACCTGTGGTTTCATTTACTCTAA
ACCTGTGATTCCTCTGAATTATTTTCATTTTAAAGAAATTGTATTTGTTAAATATGTACTACAAACTTAG
TAGTTGGAAGGGCTAATTCACTCCCAAAGAAGACAAGATATCCTTGATCTGTGGATCTACCACACACAAG
GCTACTTCCCTGATTAGCAGAACTACACACCAGGGCCAGGGGTCAGATATCCACTGACCTTTGGATGGTG
CTACAAGCTAGTACCAGTTGAGCCAGATAAGGTAGAAGAGGCCAATAAAGGAGAGAACACCAGCTTGTTA
CACCCTGTGAGCCTGCATGGGATGGATGACCCGGAGAGAGAAGTGTTAGAGTGGAGGTTTGACAGCCGCC
TAGCATTTCATCACGTGGCCCGAGAGCTGCATCCGGAGTACTTCAAGAACTGCTGATATCGAGCTTGCTA
CAAGGGACTTTCCGCTGGGGACTTTCCAGGGAGGCGTGGCCTGGGCGGGACTGGGGAGTGGCGAGCCCTC
AGATCCTGCATATAAGCAGCTGCTTTTTGCCTGTACTGGGTCTCTCTGGTTAGACCAGATCTGAGCCTGG
GAGCTCTCTGGCTAACTAGGGAACCCACTGCTTAAGCCTCAATAAAGCTTGCCTTGAGTGCTTCAAGTAG
TGTGTGCCCGTCTGTTGTGTGACTCTGGTAACTAGAGATCCCTCAGACCCTTTTAGTCAGTGTGGAAAAT
CTCTAGCAGTGGCGCCCGAACAGGGACTTGAAAGCGAAAGGGAAACCAGAGGAGCTCTCTCGACGCAGGA
CTCGGCTTGCTGAAGCGCGCACGGCAAGAGGCGAGGGGCGGCGACTGGTGAGTACGCCAAAAATTTTGAC
TAGCGGAGGCTAGAAGGAGAGAGATGGGTGCGAGAGCGTCAGTATTAAGCGGGGGAGAATTAGATCGCGA
TGGGAAAAAATTCGGTTAAGGCCAGGGGGAAAGAAAAAATATAAATTAAAACATATAGTATGGGCAAGCA
GGGAGCTAGAACGATTCGCAGTTAATCCTGGCCTGTTAGAAACATCAGAAGGCTGTAGACAAATACTGGG
ACAGCTACAACCATCCCTTCAGACAGGATCAGAAGAACTTAGATCATTATATAATACAGTAGCAACCCTC
TATTGTGTGCATCAAAGGATAGAGATAAAAGACACCAAGGAAGCTTTAGACAAGATAGAGGAAGAGCAAA
ACAAAAGTAAGACCACCGCACAGCAAGCGGCCGCTGATCTTCAGACCTGGAGGAGGAGATATGAGGGACA
ATTGGAGAAGTGAATTATATAAATATAAAGTAGTAAAAATTGAACCATTAGGAGTAGCACCCACCAAGGC
AAAGAGAAGAGTGGTGCAGAGAGAAAAAAGAGCAGTGGGAATAGGAGCTTTGTTCCTTGGGTTCTTGGGA
GCAGCAGGAAGCACTATGGGCGCAGCGTCAATGACGCTGACGGTACAGGCCAGACAATTATTGTCTGGTA
TAGTGCAGCAGCAGAACAATTTGCTGAGGGCTATTGAGGCGCAACAGCATCTGTTGCAACTCACAGTCTG
GGGCATCAAGCAGCTCCAGGCAAGAATCCTGGCTGTGGAAAGATACCTAAAGGATCAACAGCTCCTGGGG
ATTTGGGGTTGCTCTGGAAAACTCATTTGCACCACTGCTGTGCCTTGGAATGCTAGTTGGAGTAATAAAT
CTCTGGAACAGATTTGGAATCACACGACCTGGATGGAGTGGGACAGAGAAATTAACAATTACACAAGCTT
AATACACTCCTTAATTGAAGAATCGCAAAACCAGCAAGAAAAGAATGAACAAGAATTATTGGAATTAGAT
AAATGGGCAAGTTTGTGGAATTGGTTTAACATAACAAATTGGCTGTGGTATATAAAATTATTCATAATGA
TAGTAGGAGGCTTGGTAGGTTTAAGAATAGTTTTTGCTGTACTTTCTATAGTGAATAGAGTTAGGCAGGG
ATATTCACCATTATCGTTTCAGACCCACCTCCCAACCCCGAGGGGACCCGACAGGCCCGAAGGAATAGAA
GAAGAAGGTGGAGAGAGAGACAGAGACAGATCCATTCGATTAGTGAACGGATCTCGACGGTATCGCCGAA
TTCACAAATGGCAGTATTCATCCACAATTTTAAAAGAAAAGGGGGGATTGGGGGGTACAGTGCAGGGGAA
AGAATAGTAGACATAATAGCAACAGACATACAAACTAAAGAATTACAAAAACAAATTACAAAAATTCAAA
ATTTTCGGGTTTATTACAGGGACAGCAGAGATCCACTTTGGCTGATACGCGTCTGCAGCCCCGATAAAAT
AAAAGATTTTATTTAGTCTCCAGAAAAAGGGGGGAATGAAAGACCCCACCTGTAGGTTTGGCAAGCTAGC
TGCAGTAACGCCATTTTGCAAGGCATGGAAAAATACCAAACCAAGAATAGAGAAGTTCAGATCAAGGGCG
GGTACATGAAAATAGCTAACGTTGGGCCAAACAGGATATCTGCGGTGAGCAGTTTCGGCCCCGGCCCGGG
GCCAAGAACAGATGGTCACCGCAGTTTCGGCCCCGGCCCGAGGCCAAGAACAGATGGTCCCCAGATATGG
CCCAACCCTCAGCAGTTTCTTAAGACCCATCAGATGTTTCCAGGCTCCCCCAAGGACCTGAAATGACCCT
GCGCCTTATTTGAATTAACCAATCAGCCTGCTTCTCGCTTCTGTTCGCGCGCTTCTGCTTCCCGAGCTCT
ATAAAAGAGCTCACAACCCCTCACTCGGCGCGCCAGTCCTCCGACAGACTGAGTCGCCCGGGCCGCGGCC
GCGGGCTAGCGGATCCGCCACCATGGCCAAGCCTTTGTCTCAAGAAGAATCCACCCTCATTGAAAGAGCA
ACGGCTACAATCAACAGCATCCCCATCTCTGAAGACTACAGCGTCGCCAGCGCAGCTCTCTCTAGCGACG
GCCGCATCTTCACTGGTGTCAATGTATATCATTTTACTGGGGGACCTTGTGCAGAACTCGTGGTGCTGGG
CACTGCTGCTGCTGCGGCAGCTGGCAACCTGACTTGTATCGTCGCGATCGGAAATGAGAACAGGGGCATC
TTGAGCCCCTGCGGACGGTGCCGACAGGTGCTTCTCGATCTGCATCCTGGGATCAAAGCCATAGTGAAGG
ACAGTGATGGACAGCCGACGGCAGTTGGGATTCGTGAATTGCTGCCCTCTGGTTATGTGTGGGAGGGCCG
TACGGGAAGCGGAGCTACTAACTTCAGCCTGCTGAAGCAGGCTGGAGACGTGGAGGAGAACCCTGGACCT
GGATCCATGCCCCACTCCAGCCTGCATCCATCCATCCCGTGTCCCAGGGGTCACGGGGCCCAGAAGGCAG
CCTTGGTTCTGCTGAGTGCCTGCCTGGTGACCCTTTGGGGGCTAGGAGAGCCACCAGAGCACACTCTCCG
GTACCTGGTGCTCCACCTAGCCTCCCTGCAGCTGGGACTGCTGTTAAACGGGGTCTGCAGCCTGGCTGAG
GAGCTGCGCCACATCCACTCCAGGTACCGGGGCAGCTACTGGAGGACTGTGCGGGCCTGCCTGGGCTGCC
CCCTCCGCCGTGGGGCCCTGTTGCTGCTGTCCATCTATTTCTACTACTCCCTCCCAAATGCGGTCGGCCC
GCCCTTCACTTGGATGCTTGCCCTCCTGGGCCTCTCGCAGGCACTGAACATCCTCCTGGGCCTCAAGGGC
CTGGCCCCAGCTGAGATCTCTGCAGTGTGTGAAAAAGGGAATTTCAACGTGGCCCATGGGCTGGCATGGT
CATATTACATCGGATATCTGCGGCTGATCCTGCCAGAGCTCCAGGCCCGGATTCGAACTTACAATCAGCA
CTATAATAATCTCCTGCGGGGTGCAGTGAGCCAGCGGCTGTATATTCTCCTCCCATTGGACTGTGGGGTG
CCTGATAACCTGAGTATGGCTGACCCCAACATTCGCTTCCTGGATAAACTGCCCCAGCAGACCGGTGACC
GTGCTGGCATCAAGGATCGGGTTTACAGCAACAGCATCTATGAGCTTCTGGAGAACGGGCAGCGGGCGGG
CACCTGTGTCCTGGAGTACGCCACCCCCTTGCAGACTTTGTTTGCCATGTCACAATACAGTCAAGCTGGC
TTTAGCCGGGAGGATAGGCTTGAGCAGGCCAAACTCTTCTGCCGGACACTTGAGGACATCCTGGCAGATG
CCCCTGAGTCTCAGAACAACTGCCGCCTCATTGCCTACCAGGAACCTGCAGATGACAGCAGCTTCTCGCT
GTCCCAGGAGGTTCTCCGGCACCTGCGGCAGGAGGAAAAGGAAGAGGTTACTGTGGGCAGCTTGAAGACC
TCAGCGGTGCCCAGTACCTCCACGATGTCCCAAGAGCCTGAGCTCCTCATCAGTGGAATGGAAAAGCCCC
TCCCTCTCCGCACGGATTTCTCTTCTAGAATGGCGGAAGGCTCCGTCGCCAGGCAGCCTGACCTCTTGAC
CTGCGACGATGAGCCGATCCATATCCCCGGTGCCATCCAACCGCATGGACTGCTGCTCGCCCTCGCCGCC
GACATGACGATCGTTGCCGGCAGCGACAACCTTCCCGAACTCACCGGACTGGCGATCGGCGCCCTGATCG
GCCGCTCTGCGGCCGATGTCTTCGACTCGGAGACGCACAACCGTCTGACGATCGCCTTGGCCGAGCCCGG
GGCGGCCGTCGGAGCACCGATCACTGTCGGCTTCACGATGCGAAAGGACGCAGGCTTCATCGGCTCCTGG
CATCGCCATGATCAGCTCATCTTCCTCGAGCTCGAGCCTCCCCAGCGGGACGTCGCCGAGCCGCAGGCGT
TCTTCCGCCGCACCAACAGCGCCATCCGCCGCCTGCAGGCCGCCGAAACCTTGGAAAGCGCCTGCGCCGC
CGCGGCGCAAGAGGTGCGGAAGATTACCGGCTTCGATCGGGTGATGATCTATCGCTTCGCCTCCGACTTC
AGCGGCGAAGTGATCGCAGAGGATCGGTGCGCCGAGGTCGAGTCAAAACTAGGCCTGCACTATCCTGCCT
CAACCGTGCCGGCGCAGGCCCGTCGGCTCTATACCATCAACCCGGTACGGATCATTCCCGATATCAATTA
TCGGCCGGTGCCGGTCACCCCAGACCTCAATCCGGTCACCGGGCGGCCGATTGATCTTAGCTTCGCCATC
CTGCGCAGCGTCTCGCCCTGCCATCTGGAGTTCATGCGCAACATAGGCATGCACGGCACGATGTCGATCT
CGATTTTGCGCGGCGAGCGACTGTGGGGATTGATCGTTTGCCATCACCGAACGCCGTACTACGTCGATCT
CGATGGCCGCCAAGCCTGCAAGAGGGTCGCCGAGAGGCTGGCCACTCAGATCGGCGTGATGGAAGAGTAA
CTCGAGACCTAGAAAAACATGGAGCAATCACAAGTAGCAATACAGCAGCTACCAATGCTGATTGTGCCTG
GCTAGAAGCACAAGAGGAGGAGGAGGTGGGTTTTCCAGTCACACCTCAGGTACCTTTAAGACCAATGACT
TACAAGGCAGCTGTAGATCTTAGCCACTTTTTAAAAGAAAAGGGGGGACTGGAAGGGCTAATTCACTCCC
AACGAAGACAAAATCGTCGAGAGATGCTGCATATAAGCAGCTGCTTTTTGCTTGTACTGGGTCTCTCTGG
TTAGACCAGATCTGAGCCTGGGAGCTCTCTGGCTAACTAGGGAACCCACTGCTTAAGCCTCAATAAAGCT
TGCCTTGAGTGCTTCAAGTAGTGTGTGCCCGTCTGTTGTGTGACTCTGGTAACTAGAGATCCCTCAGACC
CTTTTAGTCAGTGTGGAAAATCTCTAGCAGTAGTAGTTCATGTCATCTTATTATTCAGTATTTATAACTT
GCAAAGAAATGAATATCAGAGAGTGAGAGGCCTTGACATTATAATAGATTTAGCAGGAATTGAACTAGGA
GTGGAGCACACAGGCAAAGCTGCAGAAGTACTTGGAAGAAGCCACCAGAGATACTCACGATTCTGCACAT
ACCTGGCTAATCCCAGATCCTAAGGATTACATTAAGTTTACTAACATTTATATAATGATTTATAGTTTAA
AGTATAAACTTATCTAATTTACTATTCTGACAGATATTAATTAATCCTCAAATATCATAAGAGATGATTA
CTATTATCCCCATTTAACACAAGAGGAAACTGAGAGGGAAAGATGTTGAAGTAATTTTCCCACAATTACA
GCATCCGTTAGTTACGACTCTATGATCTTCTGACACAAATTCCATTTACTCCTCACCCTATGACTCAGTC
GAATATATCAAAGTTATGGACATTATGCTAAGTAACAAATTACCCTTTTATATAGTAAATACTGAGTAGA
TTGAGAGAAGAAATTGTTTGCAAACCTGAATAGCTTCAAGAAGAAGAGAAGTGAGGATAAGAATAACAGT
TGTCATTTAACAAGTTTTAACAAGTAACTTGGTTAGAAAGGGATTCAAATGCATAAAGCAAGGGATAAAT
TTTTCTGGCAACAAGACTATACAATATAACCTTAAATATGACTTCAAATAATTGTTGGAACTTGATAAAA
CTAATTAAATATTATTGAAGATTATCAATATTATAAATGTAATTTACTTTTAAAAAGGGAACATAGAAAT
GTGTATCATTAGAGTAGAAAACAATCCTTATTATCACAATTTGTCAAAACAAGTTTGTTATTAACACAAG
TAGAATACTGCATTCAATTAAGTTGACTGCAGATTTTGTGTTTTGTTAAAATTAGAAAGAGATAACAACA
ATTTGAATTATTGAAAGTAACATGTAAATAGTTCTACATACGTTCTTTTGACATCTTGTTCAATCATTGA
TCGAAGTTCTTTATCTTGGAAGAATTTGTTCCAAAGACTCTGAAATAAGGAAAACAATCTATTATATAGT
CTCACACCTTTGTTTTACTTTTAGTGATTTCAATTTAATAATGTAAATGGTTAAAATTTATTCTTCTCTG
AGATCATTTCACATTGCAGATAGAAAACCTGAGACTGGGGTAATTTTTATTAAAATCTAATTTAATCTCA
GAAACACATCTTTATTCTAACATCAATTTTTCCAGTTTGATATTATCATATAAAGTCAGCCTTCCTCATC
TGCAGGTTCCACAACAAAAATCCAACCAACTGTGGATCAAAAATATTGGGAAAAAATTAAAAATAGCAAT
ACAACAATAAAAAAATACAAATCAGAAAAACAGCACAGTATAACAACTTTATTTAGCATTTACAATCTAT
TAGGTATTATAAGTAATCTAGCCAGATCCTCTACGCCGGACGCATCGTGGCCGGCATCACCGGCGCCACA
GGTGCGGTTGCTGGCGCCTATATCGCCGACATCACCGATGGGGAAGATCGGGCTCGCCACTTCGGGCTCA
TGAGCGCTTGTTTCGGCGTGGGTATGGTGGCAGGCCCCGTGGCCGGGGGACTGTTGGGCGCCATCTCCTT
GCATGCACCATTCCTTGCGGCGGCGGTGCTCAACGGCCTCAACCTACTACTGGGCTGCTTCCTAATGCAG
GAGTCGCATAAGGGAGAGCGTCGAATGGTGCACTCTCAGTACAATCTGCTCTGATGCCGCATAGTTAAGC
CAGCCCCGACACCCGCCAACACCCGCTGACGCGCCCTGACGGGCTTGTCTGCTCCCGGCATCCGCTTACA
GACAAGCTGTGACCGTCTCCGGGAGCTGCATGTGTCAGAGGTTTTCACCGTCATCACCGAAACGCGCGAG
ACGAAAGGGCCTCGTGATACGCCTATTTTTATAGGTTAATGTCATGATAATAATGGTTTCTTAGACGTCA
GGTGGCACTTTTCGGGGAAATGTGCGCGGAACCCCTATTTGTTTATTTTTCTAAATACATTCAAATATGT
ATCCGCTCATGAGACAATAACCCTGATAAATGCTTCAATAATATTGAAAAAGGAAGAGTATGAGTATTCA
ACATTTCCGTGTCGCCCTTATTCCCTTTTTTGCGGCATTTTGCCTTCCTGTTTTTGCTCACCCAGAAACG
CTGGTGAAAGTAAAAGATGCTGAAGATCAGTTGGGTGCACGAGTGGGTTACATCGAACTGGATCTCAACA
GCGGTAAGATCCTTGAGAGTTTTCGCCCCGAAGAACGTTTTCCAATGATGAGCACTTTTAAAGTTCTGCT
ATGTGGCGCGGTATTATCCCGTATTGACGCCGGGCAAGAGCAACTCGGTCGCCGCATACACTATTCTCAG
AATGACTTGGTTGAGTACTCACCAGTCACAGAAAAGCATCTTACGGATGGCATGACAGTAAGAGAATTAT
GCAGTGCTGCCATAACCATGAGTGATAACACTGCGGCCAACTTACTTCTGACAACGATCGGAGGACCGAA
GGAGCTAACCGCTTTTTTGCACAACATGGGGGATCATGTAACTCGCCTTGATCGTTGGGAACCGGAGCTG
AATGAAGCCATACCAAACGACGAGCGTGACACCACGATGCCTGTAGCAATGGCAACAACGTTGCGCAAAC
TATTAACTGGCGAACTACTTACTCTAGCTTCCCGGCAACAATTAATAGACTGGATGGAGGCGGATAAAGT
TGCAGGACCACTTCTGCGCTCGGCCCTTCCGGCTGGCTGGTTTATTGCTGATAAATCTGGAGCCGGTGAG
CGTGGGTCTCGCGGTATCATTGCAGCACTGGGGCCAGATGGTAAGCCCTCCCGTATCGTAGTTATCTACA
CGACGGGGAGTCAGGCAACTATGGATGAACGAAATAGACAGATCGCTGAGATAGGTGCCTCACTGATTAA
GCATTGGTAACTGTCAGACCAAGTTTACTCATATATACTTTAGATTGATTTAAAACTTCATTTTTAATTT
AAAAGGATCTAGGTGAAGATCCTTTTTGATAATCTCATGACCAAAATCCCTTAACGTGAGTTTTCGTTCC
ACTGAGCGTCAGACCCCGTAGAAAAGATCAAAGGATCTTCTTGAGATCCTTTTTTTCTGCGCGTAATCTG
CTGCTTGCAAACAAAAAAACCACCGCTACCAGCGGTGGTTTGTTTGCCGGATCAAGAGCTACCAACTCTT
TTTCCGAAGGTAACTGGCTTCAGCAGAGCGCAGATACCAAATACTGTTCTTCTAGTGTAGCCGTAGTTAG
GCCACCACTTCAAGAACTCTGTAGCACCGCCTACATACCTCGCTCTGCTAATCCTGTTACCAGTGGCTGC
TGCCAGTGGCGATAAGTCGTGTCTTACCGGGTTGGACTCAAGACGATAGTTACCGGATAAGGCGCAGCGG
TCGGGCTGAACGGGGGGTTCGTGCACACAGCCCAGCTTGGAGCGAACGACCTACACCGAACTGAGATACC
TACAGCGTGAGCTATGAGAAAGCGCCACGCTTCCCGAAGGGAGAAAGGCGGACAGGTATCCGGTAAGCGG
CAGGGTCGGAACAGGAGAGCGCACGAGGGAGCTTCCAGGGGGAAACGCCTGGTATCTTTATAGTCCTGTC
GGGTTTCGCCACCTCTGACTTGAGCGTCGATTTTTGTGATGCTCGTCAGGGGGGCGGAGCCTATGGAAAA
ACGCCAGCAACGCGGCCTTTTTACGGTTCCTGGCCTTTTGCTGGCCTTTTGCTCACATGTTCTTTCCTGC
GTTATCCCCTGATTCTGTGGATAACCGTATTACCGCCTTTGAGTGAGCTGATACCGCTCGCCGCAGCCGA
ACGACCGAGCGCAGCGAGTCAGTGAGCGAGGAAGCGGAAGAGCGCCCAATACGCAAACCGCCTCTCCCCG
CGCGTTGGCCGATTCATTAATGCAGCTGTGGAATGTGTGTCAGTTAGGGTGTGGAAAGTCCCCAGGCTCC
CCAGCAGGCAGAAGTATGCAAAGCATGCATCTCAATTAGTCAGCAACCAGGTGTGGAAAGTCCCCAGGCT
CCCCAGCAGGCAGAAGTATGCAAAGCATGCATCTCAATTAGTCAGCAACCATAGTCCCGCCCCTAACTCC
GCCCATCCCGCCCCTAACTCCGCCCAGTTCCGCCCATTCTCCGCCCCATGGCTGACTAATTTTTTTTATT
TATGCAGAGGCCGAGGCCGCCTCGGCCTCTGAGCTATTCCAGAAGTAGTGAGGAGGCTTTTTTGGAGGCC
TAGGCTTTTGCAAAAAGCTTGGACACAAGACAGGCTTGCGAGATATGTTTGAGAATACCACTTTATCCCG
CGTCAGGGAGAGGCAGTGCGTAAAAAGACGCGGACTCATGTGAAATACTGGTTTTTAGTGCGCCAGATCT
CTATAATCTCGCGCAACCTATTTTCCCCTCGAACACTTTTTAAGCCGTAGATAAACAGGCTGGGACACTT
CACATGAGCGAAAAATACATCGTCACCTGGGACATGTTGCAGATCCATGCACGTAAACTCGCAAGCCGAC
TGATGCCTTCTGAACAATGGAAAGGCATTATTGCCGTAAGCCGTGGCGGTCTGTACCGGGTGCGTTACTG
GCGCGTGAACTGGGTATTCGTCATGTCGATACCGTTTGTATTTCCAGCTACGATCACGACAACCAGCGCG
AGCTTAAAGTGCTGAAACGCGCAGAAGGCGATGGCGAAGGCTTCATCGTTATTGATGACCTGGTGGATAC
CGGTGGTACTGCGGTTGCGATTCGTGAAATGTATCCAAAAGCGCACTTTGTCACCATCTTCGCAAAACCG
GCTGGTCGTCCGCTGGTTGATGACTATGTTGTTGATATCCCGCAAGATACCTGGATTGAACAGCCGTGGG
ATATGGGCGTCGTATTCGTCCCGCCAATCTCCGGTCGCTAATCTTTTCAACGCCTGGCACTGCCGGGCGT
TGTTCTTTTTAACTTCAGGCGGGTTACAATAGTTTCCAGTAAGTATTCTGGAGGCTGCATCCATGACACA
GGCAAACCTGAGCGAAACCCTGTTCAAACCCCGCTTTAAACATCCTGAAACCTCGACGCTAGTCCGCCGC
TTTAATCACGGCGCACAACCGCCTGTGCAGTCGGCCCTTGATGGTAAAACCATCCCTCACTGGTATCGCA
TGATTAACCGTCTGATGTGGATCTGGCGCGGCATTGACCCACGCGAAATCCTCGACGTCCAGGCACGTAT
TGTGATGAGCGATGCCGAACGTACCGACGATGATTTATACGATACGGTGATTGGCTACCGTGGCGGCAAC
TGGATTTATGAGTGGGCCCCGGATCTTTGTGAAGGAACCTTACTTCTGTGGTGTG
